Addgene plasmid #126433: pTBL516 CT sgRNA
Purpose: To target a protospacer with CT at the cut site.
Depositing lab: Chang Liu. Depositing organization: University of California, Irvine. Publication: Lineage tracing and analog recording in mammalian cells by single-site DNA writing. Loveless TB, Grotts JH, Schechter MW, Forouzmand E, Carlson CK, Agahi BS, Liang G, Ficht M, Liu B, Xie X, Liu CC. Nat Chem Biol. 2021 Jun;17(6):739-747. doi: 10.1038/s41589-021-00769-8. Epub 2021 Mar 22. PubMed 33753928.
Backbone
  Vector backbone: pSQT1313
  Backbone manufacturer: Keith Joung
  Backbone size w/o insert (bp): 2259
  Total vector size (bp): 2280
  Modifications to backbone: The backbone was modified to express only one sgRNA.
  Vector type: Mammalian Expression
Growth in bacteria
  Bacterial resistance: Ampicillin, 100 μg/mL
  Growth temperature: 37°C
  Growth strain: DH5alpha
  Copy number: Low Copy
Gene/Insert
  Gene/Insert name: spacer against human genome with CT at cut site
  Species: H. sapiens (human)
  Insert size (bp): 21
  Promoter: human U6
  Cloning method: Unknown
  Sequencing primers: 5′ AGGGTTATTGTCTCATGAGCGG; 3′ CGGACAGGTATCCGGTAAGC
Resource information
  A portion of this plasmid was derived from a plasmid made by: Keith Joung; the backbone was created from pSQT1313, Addgene #53370.
Terms and licenses: Academic/Nonprofit Terms; Industry Terms: Not Available to Industry
Depositor comments: This construct was cloned by inverse PCR and in vivo recombination in E. coli strain SS320. Please visit https://doi.org/10.1101/639120 for bioRxiv preprint.
How to cite: pTBL516 CT sgRNA was a gift from Chang Liu (Addgene plasmid # 126433 ; http://n2t.net/addgene:126433 ; RRID:Addgene_126433)
