[The description below was written by a language model from this plasmid's Addgene catalogue record and pLannotate feature annotations shown in this document.]
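Description:
pTBL516 CT sgRNA is a compact (about 2.3 kb) mammalian expression plasmid that produces a single guide RNA for the Streptococcus pyogenes CRISPR/Cas9 system. It derives from the pSQT1313 backbone, which the record says was modified so that only one sgRNA is expressed. The plasmid carries no Cas9 or other protein-coding payload, so the nuclease or any Cas9 fusion must be supplied from a separate construct. In E. coli it is maintained through a ColE1/pUC-type origin and selected with ampicillin via the β-lactamase gene and its own promoter. The sequence annotation describes this origin as high-copy, while the catalogue entry lists the plasmid as low copy; the record does not resolve this difference. A short attB1-like fragment is annotated near the start of the sequence and appears to be a backbone remnant. There is no mammalian selection marker or reporter.

The payload is a 21 bp spacer directed against a site in the human genome, placed between the human U6 RNA polymerase III promoter and the SpCas9 gRNA scaffold, so that transfected cells transcribe a complete sgRNA. The spacer was chosen so that the targeted protospacer has the dinucleotide CT flanking the Cas9 cut site; the record does not name the genomic locus. According to the depositor, the spacer was introduced by inverse PCR followed by in vivo recombination in E. coli. The associated work concerns lineage tracing and analog recording in mammalian cells by writing DNA at a single site, and the stated purpose suggests this guide serves to direct cutting at a target with a defined sequence context at the break point.
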