Features (pLannotate 1.2.2; 6 found; start..end, strand, type, name):
     13..30      +  protein_bind   attB1 (fragment): mutant version of attB; recombination site for the Gateway® BP reaction BP Clonase™
     82..322     +  promoter       U6 promoter: RNA polymerase III promoter for human U6 snRNA
    352..427     +  misc_RNA       gRNA scaffold: guide RNA scaffold for the Streptococcus pyogenes CRISPR/Cas9 system
    531..1119    -  rep_origin     ori: high-copy-number ColE1/pMB1/pBR322/pUC origin of replication
   1290..2150    -  CDS            AmpR: β-lactamase; bla; confers resistance to ampicillin, carbenicillin, and related antibiotics
   2151..2255    -  promoter       AmpR promoter: bla
>Addgene plasmid #126433 | pTBL516 CT sgRNA | addgene full sequence | sequence record 245940 | Addgene NGS Result
GACGTCGCTAGCTGTACAAAAAAGCAGGCTTTAAAGGAACCAATTCAGTCGACTGGATCCGGTACCAAGG
TCGGGCAGGAAGAGGGCCTATTTCCCATGATTCCTTCATATTTGCATATACGATACAAGGCTGTTAGAGA
GATAATTAGAATTAATTTGACTGTAAACACAAAGATATTAGTACAAAATACGTGACGTAGAAAGTAATAA
TTTCTTGGGTAGTTTGCAGTTTTAAAATTATGTTTTAAAATGGACTATCATATGCTTACCGTAACTTGAA
AGTATTTCGATTTCTTGGCTTTATATATCTTGTGGAAAGGACGAAACACCGCCCTCTGGGACAGCAGCTC
AGTTTTAGAGCTAGAAATAGCAAGTTAAAATAAGGCTAGTCCGTTATCAACTTGAAAAAGTGGCACCGAG
TCGGTGCTTTTTTTAAGCTTGGGCCGCTCGAGGTACCTCTCTACATATGACATGTGAGCAAAAGGCCAGC
AAAAGGCCAGGAACCGTAAAAAGGCCGCGTTGCTGGCGTTTTTCCATAGGCTCCGCCCCCCTGACGAGCA
TCACAAAAATCGACGCTCAAGTCAGAGGTGGCGAAACCCGACAGGACTATAAAGATACCAGGCGTTTCCC
CCTGGAAGCTCCCTCGTGCGCTCTCCTGTTCCGACCCTGCCGCTTACCGGATACCTGTCCGCCTTTCTCC
CTTCGGGAAGCGTGGCGCTTTCTCATAGCTCACGCTGTAGGTATCTCAGTTCGGTGTAGGTCGTTCGCTC
CAAGCTGGGCTGTGTGCACGAACCCCCCGTTCAGCCCGACCGCTGCGCCTTATCCGGTAACTATCGTCTT
GAGTCCAACCCGGTAAGACACGACTTATCGCCACTGGCAGCAGCCACTGGTAACAGGATTAGCAGAGCGA
GGTATGTAGGCGGTGCTACAGAGTTCTTGAAGTGGTGGCCTAACTACGGCTACACTAGAAGAACAGTATT
TGGTATCTGCGCTCTGCTGAAGCCAGTTACCTTCGGAAAAAGAGTTGGTAGCTCTTGATCCGGCAAACAA
ACCACCGCTGGTAGCGGTGGTTTTTTTGTTTGCAAGCAGCAGATTACGCGCAGAAAAAAAGGATCTCAAG
AAGATCCTTTGATCTTTTCTACGGGGTCTGACGCTCAGTGGAACGAAAACTCACGTTAAGGGATTTTGGT
CATGAGATTATCAAAAAGGATCTTCACCTAGATCCTTTTAAATTAAAAATGAAGTTTTAAATCAATCTAA
AGTATATATGAGTAAACTTGGTCTGACAGTTACCAATGCTTAATCAGTGAGGCACCTATCTCAGCGATCT
GTCTATTTCGTTCATCCATAGTTGCCTGACTCCCCGTCGTGTAGATAACTACGATACGGGAGGGCTTACC
ATCTGGCCCCAGTGCTGCAATGATACCGCGAGACCCACGCTCACCGGCTCCAGATTTATCAGCAATAAAC
CAGCCAGCCGGAAGGGCCGAGCGCAGAAGTGGTCCTGCAACTTTATCCGCCTCCATCCAGTCTATTAATT
GTTGCCGGGAAGCTAGAGTAAGTAGTTCGCCAGTTAATAGTTTGCGCAACGTTGTTGCCATTGCTACAGG
CATCGTGGTGTCACGCTCGTCGTTTGGTATGGCTTCATTCAGCTCCGGTTCCCAACGATCAAGGCGAGTT
ACATGATCCCCCATGTTGTGCAAAAAAGCGGTTAGCTCCTTCGGTCCTCCGATCGTTGTCAGAAGTAAGT
TGGCCGCAGTGTTATCACTCATGGTTATGGCAGCACTGCATAATTCTCTTACTGTCATGCCATCCGTAAG
ATGCTTTTCTGTGACTGGTGAGTACTCAACCAAGTCATTCTGAGAATAGTGTATGCGGCGACCGAGTTGC
TCTTGCCCGGCGTCAATACGGGATAATACCGCGCCACATAGCAGAACTTTAAAAGTGCTCATCATTGGAA
AACGTTCTTCGGGGCGAAAACTCTCAAGGATCTTACCGCTGTTGAGATCCAGTTCGATGTAACCCACTCG
TGCACCCAACTGATCTTCAGCATCTTTTACTTTCACCAGCGTTTCTGGGTGAGCAAAAACAGGAAGGCAA
AATGCCGCAAAAAAGGGAATAAGGGCGACACGGAAATGTTGAATACTCATACTCTTCCTTTTTCAATATT
ATTGAAGCATTTATCAGGGTTATTGTCTCATGAGCGGATACATATTTGAATGTATTTAGAAAAATAAACA
AATAGGGGTTCCGCGCACATTTCCCCGAAAAGTGCCACCT
